>Addgene plasmid #14195 | pAG416GAL-ccdB-EGFP | depositor full sequence | sequence record 7858 | Author sequence
GACGAAAGGGCCTCGTGATACGCCTATTTTTATAGGTTAATGTCATGATAATAATGGTTTCTTAGGACGG
ATCGCTTGCCTGTAACTTACACGCGCCTCGTATCTTTTAATGATGGAATAATTTGGGAATTTACTCTGTG
TTTATTTATTTTTATGTTTTGTATTTGGATTTTAGAAAGTAAATAAAGAAGGTAGAAGAGTTACGGAATG
AAGAAAAAAAAATAAACAAAGGTTTAAAAAATTTCAACAAAAAGCGTACTTTACATATATATTTATTAGA
CAAGAAAAGCAGATTAAATAGATATACATTCGATTAACGATAAGTAAAATGTAAAATCACAGGATTTTCG
TGTGTGGTCTTCTACACAGACAAGATGAAACAATTCGGCATTAATACCTGAGAGCAGGAAGAGCAAGATA
AAAGGTAGTATTTGTTGGCGATCCCCCTAGAGTCTTTTACATCTTCGGAAAACAAAAACTATTTTTTCTT
TAATTTCTTTTTTTACTTTCTATTTTTAATTTATATATTTATATTAAAAAATTTAAATTATAATTATTTT
TATAGCACGTGATGAAAAGGACCCAGGTGGCACTTTTCGGGGAAATGTGCGCGGAACCCCTATTTGTTTA
TTTTTCTAAATACATTCAAATATGTATCCGCTCATGAGACAATAACCCTGATAAATGCTTCAATAATATT
GAAAAAGGAAGAGTATGAGTATTCAACATTTCCGTGTCGCCCTTATTCCCTTTTTTGCGGCATTTTGCCT
TCCTGTTTTTGCTCACCCAGAAACGCTGGTGAAAGTAAAAGATGCTGAAGATCAGTTGGGTGCACGAGTG
GGTTACATCGAACTGGATCTCAACAGCGGTAAGATCCTTGAGAGTTTTCGCCCCGAAGAACGTTTTCCAA
TGATGAGCACTTTTAAAGTTCTGCTATGTGGCGCGGTATTATCCCGTATTGACGCCGGGCAAGAGCAACT
CGGTCGCCGCATACACTATTCTCAGAATGACTTGGTTGAGTACTCACCAGTCACAGAAAAGCATCTTACG
GATGGCATGACAGTAAGAGAATTATGCAGTGCTGCCATAACCATGAGTGATAACACTGCGGCCAACTTAC
TTCTGACAACGATCGGAGGACCGAAGGAGCTAACCGCTTTTTTGCACAACATGGGGGATCATGTAACTCG
CCTTGATCGTTGGGAACCGGAGCTGAATGAAGCCATACCAAACGACGAGCGTGACACCACGATGCCTGTA
GCAATGGCAACAACGTTGCGCAAACTATTAACTGGCGAACTACTTACTCTAGCTTCCCGGCAACAATTAA
TAGACTGGATGGAGGCGGATAAAGTTGCAGGACCACTTCTGCGCTCGGCCCTTCCGGCTGGCTGGTTTAT
TGCTGATAAATCTGGAGCCGGTGAGCGTGGGTCTCGCGGTATCATTGCAGCACTGGGGCCAGATGGTAAG
CCCTCCCGTATCGTAGTTATCTACACGACGGGGAGTCAGGCAACTATGGATGAACGAAATAGACAGATCG
CTGAGATAGGTGCCTCACTGATTAAGCATTGGTAACTGTCAGACCAAGTTTACTCATATATACTTTAGAT
TGATTTAAAACTTCATTTTTAATTTAAAAGGATCTAGGTGAAGATCCTTTTTGATAATCTCATGACCAAA
ATCCCTTAACGTGAGTTTTCGTTCCACTGAGCGTCAGACCCCGTAGAAAAGATCAAAGGATCTTCTTGAG
ATCCTTTTTTTCTGCGCGTAATCTGCTGCTTGCAAACAAAAAAACCACCGCTACCAGCGGTGGTTTGTTT
GCCGGATCAAGAGCTACCAACTCTTTTTCCGAAGGTAACTGGCTTCAGCAGAGCGCAGATACCAAATACT
GTCCTTCTAGTGTAGCCGTAGTTAGGCCACCACTTCAAGAACTCTGTAGCACCGCCTACATACCTCGCTC
TGCTAATCCTGTTACCAGTGGCTGCTGCCAGTGGCGATAAGTCGTGTCTTACCGGGTTGGACTCAAGACG
ATAGTTACCGGATAAGGCGCAGCGGTCGGGCTGAACGGGGGGTTCGTGCACACAGCCCAGCTTGGAGCGA
ACGACCTACACCGAACTGAGATACCTACAGCGTGAGCTATGAGAAAGCGCCACGCTTCCCGAAGGGAGAA
AGGCGGACAGGTATCCGGTAAGCGGCAGGGTCGGAACAGGAGAGCGCACGAGGGAGCTTCCAGGGGGAAA
CGCCTGGTATCTTTATAGTCCTGTCGGGTTTCGCCACCTCTGACTTGAGCGTCGATTTTTGTGATGCTCG
TCAGGGGGGCGGAGCCTATGGAAAAACGCCAGCAACGCGGCCTTTTTACGGTTCCTGGCCTTTTGCTGGC
CTTTTGCTCACATGTTCTTTCCTGCGTTATCCCCTGATTCTGTGGATAACCGTATTACCGCCTTTGAGTG
AGCTGATACCGCTCGCCGCAGCCGAACGACCGAGCGCAGCGAGTCAGTGAGCGAGGAAGCGGAAGAGCGC
CCAATACGCAAACCGCCTCTCCCCGCGCGTTGGCCGATTCATTAATGCAGCTGGCACGACAGGTTTCCCG
ACTGGAAAGCGGGCAGTGAGCGCAACGCAATTAATGTGAGTTACCTCACTCATTAGGCACCCCAGGCTTT
ACACTTTATGCTTCCGGCTCCTATGTTGTGTGGAATTGTGAGCGGATAACAATTTCACACAGGAAACAGC
TATGACCATGATTACGCCAAGCGCGCAATTAACCCTCACTAAAGGGAACAAAAGCTGGAGCTCTAGTACG
GATTAGAAGCCGCCGAGCGGGCGACAGCCCTCCGACGGAAGACTCTCCTCCGTGCGTCCTCGTCTTCACC
GGTCGCGTTCCTGAAACGCAGATGTGCCTCGCGCCGCACTGCTCCGAACAATAAAGATTCTACAATACTA
GCTTTTATGGTTATGAAGAGGAAAAATTGGCAGTAACCTGGCCCCACAAACCTTCAAATTAACGAATCAA
ATTAACAACCATAGGATGATAATGCGATTAGTTTTTTAGCCTTATTTCTGGGGTAATTAATCAGCGAAGC
GATGATTTTTGATCTATTAACAGATATATAAATGGAAAAGCTGCATAACCACTTTAACTAATACTTTCAA
CATTTTCAGTTTGTATTACTTCTTATTCAAATGTCATAAAAGTATCAACAAAAAATTGTTAATATACCTC
TATACTTTAACGTCAAGGAGAAAAAACCCCGGATTCTAGAACTAGTGGATCCCCCATCACAAGTTTGTAC
AAAAAAGCTGAACGAGAAACGTAAAATGATATAAATATCAATATATTAAATTAGATTTTGCATAAAAAAC
AGACTACATAATACTGTAAAACACAACATATCCAGTCACTATGGCGGCCGCATTAGGCACCCCAGGCTTT
ACACTTTATGCTTCCGGCTCGTATAATGTGTGGATTTTGAGTTAGGATCCGTCGAGATTTTCAGGAGCTA
AGGAAGCTAAAATGGAGAAAAAAATCACTGGATATACCACCGTTGATATATCCCAATGGCATCGTAAAGA
ACATTTTGAGGCATTTCAGTCAGTTGCTCAATGTACCTATAACCAGACCGTTCAGCTGGATATTACGGCC
TTTTTAAAGACCGTAAAGAAAAATAAGCACAAGTTTTATCCGGCCTTTATTCACATTCTTGCCCGCCTGA
TGAATGCTCATCCGGAATTCCGTATGGCAATGAAAGACGGTGAGCTGGTGATATGGGATAGTGTTCACCC
TTGTTACACCGTTTTCCATGAGCAAACTGAAACGTTTTCATCGCTCTGGAGTGAATACCACGACGATTTC
CGGCAGTTTCTACACATATATTCGCAAGATGTGGCGTGTTACGGTGAAAACCTGGCCTATTTCCCTAAAG
GGTTTATTGAGAATATGTTTTTCGTCTCAGCCAATCCCTGGGTGAGTTTCACCAGTTTTGATTTAAACGT
GGCCAATATGGACAACTTCTTCGCCCCCGTTTTCACCATGGGCAAATATTATACGCAAGGCGACAAGGTG
CTGATGCCGCTGGCGATTCAGGTTCATCATGCCGTCTGTGATGGCTTCCATGTCGGCAGAATGCTTAATG
AATTACAACAGTACTGCGATGAGTGGCAGGGCGGGGCGTAAACGCCGCGTGGATCCGGCTTACTAAAAGC
CAGATAACAGTATGCGTATTTGCGCGCTGATTTTTGCGGTATAAGAATATATACTGATATGTATACCCGA
AGTATGTCAAAAAGAGGTATGCTATGAAGCAGCGTATTACAGTGACAGTTGACAGCGACAGCTATCAGTT
GCTCAAGGCATATATGATGTCAATATCTCCGGTCTGGTAAGCACAACCATGCAGAATGAAGCCCGTCGTC
TGCGTGCCGAACGCTGGAAAGCGGAAAATCAGGAAGGGATGGCTGAGGTCGCCCGGTTTATTGAAATGAA
CGGCTCTTTTGCTGACGAGAACAGGGGCTGGTGAAATGCAGTTTAAGGTTTACACCTATAAAAGAGAGAG
CCGTTATCGTCTGTTTGTGGATGTACAGAGTGATATTATTGACACGCCCGGGCGACGGATGGTGATCCCC
CTGGCCAGTGCACGTCTGCTGTCAGATAAAGTCTCCCGTGAACTTTACCCGGTGGTGCATATCGGGGATG
AAAGCTGGCGCATGATGACCACCGATATGGCCAGTGTGCCGGTCTCCGTTATCGGGGAAGAAGTGGCTGA
TCTCAGCCACCGCGAAAATGACATCAAAAACGCCATTAACCTGATGTTCTGGGGAATATAAATGTCAGGC
TCCCTTATACACAGCCAGTCTGCAGGTCGACCATAGTGACTGGATATGTTGTGTTTTACAGTATTATGTA
GTCTGTTTTTTATGCAAAATCTAATTTAATATATTGATATTTATATCATTTTACGTTTCTCGTTCAGCTT
TCTTGTACAAAGTGGTGATGGGCTGCAGGAATTCGATATCAAGCTTAATGGTGAGCAAGGGCGAGGAGCT
GTTCACCGGGGTGGTGCCCATCCTGGTCGAGCTGGACGGCGACGTAAACGGCCACAAGTTCAGCGTGTCC
GGCGAGGGCGAGGGCGATGCCACCTACGGCAAGCTGACCCTGAAGTTCATCTGCACCACCGGCAAGCTGC
CCGTGCCCTGGCCCACCCTCGTGACCACCCTGACCTACGGCGTGCAGTGCTTCAGCCGCTACCCCGACCA
CATGAAGCAGCACGACTTCTTCAAGTCCGCCATGCCCGAAGGCTACGTCCAGGAGCGCACCATCTTCTTC
AAGGACGACGGCAACTACAAGACCCGCGCCGAGGTGAAGTTCGAGGGCGACACCCTGGTGAACCGCATCG
AGCTGAAGGGCATCGACTTCAAGGAGGACGGCAACATCCTGGGGCACAAGCTGGAGTACAACTACAACAG
CCACAACGTCTATATCATGGCCGACAAGCAGAAGAACGGCATCAAGGTGAACTTCAAGATCCGCCACAAC
ATCGAGGACGGCAGCGTGCAGCTCGCCGACCACTACCAGCAGAACACCCCCATCGGCGACGGCCCCGTGC
TGCTGCCCGACAACCACTACCTGAGCACCCAGTCCGCCCTGAGCAAAGACCCCAACGAGAAGCGCGATCA
CATGGTCCTGCTGGAGTTCGTGACCGCCGCCGGGATCACTCTCGGCATGGACGAGCTGTACAAGTAACTC
GAGTCATGTAATTAGTTATGTCACGCTTACATTCACGCCCTCCCCCCACATCCGCTCTAACCGAAAAGGA
AGGAGTTAGACAACCTGAAGTCTAGGTCCCTATTTATTTTTTTATAGTTATGTTAGTATTAAGAACGTTA
TTTATATTTCAAATTTTTCTTTTTTTTCTGTACAGACGCGTGTACGCATGTAACATTATACTGAAAACCT
TGCTTGAGAAGGTTTTGGGACGCTCGAAGGCTTTAATTTGCGGCCGGTACCCAATTCGCCCTATAGTGAG
TCGTATTACGCGCGCTCACTGGCCGTCGTTTTACAACGTCGTGACTGGGAAAACCCTGGCGTTACCCAAC
TTAATCGCCTTGCAGCACATCCCCCTTTCGCCAGCTGGCGTAATAGCGAAGAGGCCCGCACCGATCGCCC
TTCCCAACAGTTGCGCAGCCTGAATGGCGAATGGCGCG
[124 nt withheld, positions 6199-6322]
C
[91 nt withheld, positions 6324-6414]
A
[49 nt withheld, positions 6416-6464]
CCTTTGACGTTGGAGTCCACGTTCTTT
[37 nt withheld, positions 6492-6528]
ACCCTATCTCGGTCTATTCTTTTGATTTATAAGGGATTTTGCCGATTTCGGCCTATTGGTTAAAAAATGA
GCTGATTTAACAAAAATTTAACGCGAATTTTAACAAAATATTAACGTTTACAATTTCCTGATGCGGTATT
TTCTCCTTACGCATCTGTGCGGTATTTCACACCGCATAGGGTAATAACTGATATAATTAAATTGAAGCTC
TAATTTGTGAGTTTAGTATACATGCATTTACTTATAATACAGTTTTTTAGTTTTGCTGGCCGCATCTTCT
CAAATATGCTTCCCAGCCTGCTTTTCTGTAACGTTCACCCTCTACCTTAGCATCCCTTCCCTTTGCAAAT
AGTCCTCTTCCAACAATAATAATGTCAGATCCTGTAGAGACCACATCATCCACGGTTCTATACTGTTGAC
CCAATGCGTCTCCCTTGTCATCTAAACCCACACCGGGTGTCATAATCAACCAATCGTAACCTTCATCTCT
TCCACCCATGTCTCTTTGAGCAATAAAGCCGATAACAAAATCTTTGTCGCTCTTCGCAATGTCAACAGTA
CCCTTAGTATATTCTCCAGTAGATAGGGAGCCCTTGCATGACAATTCTGCTAACATCAAAAGGCCTCTAG
GTTCCTTTGTTACTTCTTCTGCCGCCTGCTTCAAACCGCTAACAATACCTGGGCCCACCACACCGTGTGC
ATTCGTAATGTCTGCCCATTCTGCTATTCTGTATACACCCGCAGAGTACTGCAATTTGACTGTATTACCA
ATGTCAGCAAATTTTCTGTCTTCGAAGAGTAAAAAATTGTACTTGGCGGATAATGCCTTTAGCGGCTTAA
CTGTGCCCTCCATGGAAAAATCAGTCAAGATATCCACATGTGTTTTTAGTAAACAAATTTTGGGACCTAA
TGCTTCAACTAACTCCAGTAATTCCTTGGTGGTACGAACATCCAATGAAGCACACAAGTTTGTTTGCTTT
TCGTGCATGATATTAAATAGCTTGGCAGCAACAGGACTAGGATGAGTAGCAGCACGTTCCTTATATGTAG
CTTTCGACATGATTTATCTTCGTTTCCTGCAGGTTTTTGTTCTGTGCAGTTGGGTTAAGAATACTGGGCA
ATTTCATGTTTCTTCAACACTACATATGCGTATATATACCAATCTAAGTCTGTGCTCCTTCCTTCGTTCT
TCCTTCTGTTCGGAGATTACCGAATCAAAAAAATTTCAAAGAAACCGAAATCAAAAAAAAGAATAAAAAA
AAAATGATGAATTGAATTGAAAAGCTGTGGTATGGTGCACTCTCAGTACAATCTGCTCTGATGCCGCATA
GTTAAGCCAGCCCCGACACCCGCCAACACCCGCTGACGCGCCCTGACGGGCTTGTCTGCTCCCGGCATCC
GCTTACAGACAAGCTGTGACCGTCTCCGGGAGCTGCATGTGTCAGAGGTTTTCACCGTCATCACCGAAAC
GCGCGA
Features (pLannotate 1.2.2; 29 found; start..end, strand, type, name):
     70..573     -  misc_feature   CEN/ARS: S. cerevisiae CEN6 centromere fused to an autonomously replicating sequence
    610..714     +  promoter       AmpR promoter: bla
    715..1575    +  CDS            AmpR: β-lactamase; bla; confers resistance to ampicillin, carbenicillin, and related antibiotics
   1746..2334    +  rep_origin     ori: high-copy-number ColE1/pMB1/pBR322/pUC origin of replication
   2517..2609    +  CDS            lacI (fragment): lac repressor; lacI; The lac repressor binds to the lac operator to inhibit transcription in E. coli. This inhibition can be relieved by adding lactose or isopropyl-β-D-thiogalactopyranoside (IPTG).
   2622..2643    +  protein_bind   CAP binding site: CAP binding activates transcription in the presence of cAMP. E. coli catabolite activator protein
   2658..2688    +  promoter       lac promoter: promoter for the E. coli lac operon
   2696..2712    +  protein_bind   lac operator: The lac repressor binds to the lac operator to inhibit transcription in E. coli. This inhibition can be relieved by adding lactose or isopropyl-β-D-thiogalactopyranoside (IPTG). lac repressor encoded by lacI
   2757..2775    +  promoter       T3 promoter: promoter for bacteriophage T3 RNA polymerase
   2799..3240    +  promoter       GAL1 promoter: S. cerevisiae GAL1; inducible promoter, regulated by Gal4
   3255..3275    +  misc_feature   MCS (fragment): pBluescript multiple cloning site
   3279..3403    +  protein_bind   attR1: mutant version of attR; recombination site for the Gateway® LR reaction LR Clonase™
   3428..3458    +  promoter       lac UV5 promoter: E. coli lac promoter with an "up" mutation
   3482..3511    +  promoter       cat promoter (fragment): promoter of the E. coli cat gene encoding chloramphenicol acetyltransferase
   3512..4171    +  CDS            CmR: chloramphenicol acetyltransferase; cat; confers resistance to chloramphenicol
   4353..4511    +  CDS            ccdA (fragment): CCDA_ECO57 - Also known as H, letA. Experimental evidence at protein level: Swiss-Prot protein existence level 1. Antitoxin component of a type II toxin-antitoxin (TA) system which inhibits the post-segregational killing (PSK) of plasmid-free cells, also referred to as a plasmid addiction system. Binds to and blocks the activity of CcdB; will also remove bound CcdB protein from the CcdB-GyrA complex by forming a CcdA-CcdB complex, a process termed rejuvenation. Functions as a transcriptional corepressor for the ccdAB operon, repression also requires CcdB (By similarity). From Escherichia coli
   4516..4818    +  CDS            ccdB: CCDB_ECOLI - Also known as G, letB, letD. Experimental evidence at protein level: Swiss-Prot protein existence level 1. Toxic component of a type II toxin-antitoxin (TA) system, functioning in plasmid maintainence. Responsible for the post- segregational killing (PSK) of plasmid-free cells, also referred to as a plasmid addiction system. Half-life of over 2 hours. Cell killing by CcdB is accompanied by filamentation, defects in chromosome and plasmid segregation, defects in cell division, formation of anucleate cells, decreased DNA synthesis and plasmid loss. Interferes with the activity of DN
   4862..4986    -  protein_bind   attR2: mutant version of attR; recombination site for the Gateway® LR reaction LR Clonase™
   4990..5017    +  misc_feature   MCS (fragment): pBluescript multiple cloning site
   5018..5737    +  CDS            EGFP: the original enhanced GFP (Yang et al., 1996) mammalian codon-optimized
   5744..5991    +  terminator     CYC1 terminator: S. cerevisiae CYC1; transcription terminator for CYC1
   6010..6028    -  promoter       T7 promoter: promoter for bacteriophage T7 RNA polymerase
   6036..6191    +  CDS            lacZα (fragment): LacZα fragment of β-galactosidase; lacZ fragment
   6199..6654    +  rep_origin     f1 ori (sequence partly withheld): f1 bacteriophage origin of replication; arrow indicates direction of (+) strand synthesis
   6655..6706    -  misc_feature   bom (fragment): basis of mobility region from pBR322
   6785..7588    -  CDS            URA3: orotidine-5'-phosphate decarboxylase, required for uracil biosynthesis; S. cerevisiae URA3; yeast auxotrophic marker, counterselectable with 5-fluoroorotic acid (5-FOA)
   7589..7804    -  promoter       URA3 promoter: S. cerevisiae URA3
   7819..7868    -  misc_feature   bom (fragment): basis of mobility region from pBR322
   7970..1       -  CDS            rop (fragment) (across the origin): Rop protein, which maintains plasmids at low copy number; rop
