[The description below was written by a language model from this plasmid's Addgene catalogue record and pLannotate feature annotations shown in this document.]
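Description:
pAG416GAL-ccdB-EGFP is an empty Gateway destination vector for galactose-inducible protein expression in Saccharomyces cerevisiae, built on the pRS416 shuttle backbone. In yeast it is maintained as a low-copy centromeric plasmid through a CEN6/ARS element and selected by the URA3 auxotrophic marker, which can also be counterselected with 5-FOA. In E. coli it replicates from a ColE1/pUC-type origin and carries ampicillin resistance on the backbone. An f1 origin and remnants of the pBluescript-derived lacZα/MCS region, with flanking T3 and T7 promoters, are also present.

The expression unit consists of the Gal4-regulated GAL1 promoter, a Gateway cassette, an EGFP coding sequence and the CYC1 terminator. The cassette is bounded by attR1 and attR2 sites and contains a chloramphenicol resistance gene and the ccdB toxin gene. Because CcdB poisons DNA gyrase in ordinary laboratory strains, the unrecombined vector must be propagated in a ccdB-tolerant host, with chloramphenicol helping to retain the cassette. In an LR recombination with an entry clone, the attR-flanked cassette is replaced by the gene of interest, and ccdB provides negative selection against non-recombined plasmid when the reaction is transformed into a standard strain. An open reading frame transferred without a stop codon and in the appropriate frame is then expressed as a C-terminal EGFP fusion.

No insert is supplied. The plasmid belongs to a suite of yeast Gateway vectors designed for high-throughput genetic analysis, and this version suits inducible expression and fluorescence-based localisation or level monitoring of tagged proteins. The depositor notes that the full sequence is a reference only and may not match the physical plasmid exactly.
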