Addgene plasmid #14195: pAG416GAL-ccdB-EGFP
Purpose: (Empty Backbone)
Depositing lab: Susan Lindquist. Depositing organization: Whitehead Institute for Biomedical Research. Publication: A suite of Gateway cloning vectors for high-throughput genetic analysis in Saccharomyces cerevisiae. Alberti S, Gitler AD, Lindquist S. Yeast. 2007 Oct . 24(10):913-9. 10.1002/yea.1502 PubMed 17583893.
Backbone
  Vector backbone: pRS416
  Vector type: Yeast Expression ; Gateway Destination
  Selectable markers: URA3
Growth in bacteria
  Bacterial resistance: Chloramphenicol and Ampicillin, 25 & 100 μg/mL
  Growth temperature: 37°C
  Growth strain: ccdB Survival
  Growth instructions: DB3.1, ccdB Survival
  Copy number: Unknown
Gene/Insert
  Gene/Insert name: None
  Tag / fusion protein: EGFP (C terminal on backbone)
  Cloning method: Gateway Cloning
  Sequencing primers: 5′ GAL1
Terms and licenses: Academic/Nonprofit Terms; Industry Terms: Not Available to Industry
Depositor comments: Type of plasmid: CEN. This plasmid contains the Gateway technology from Invitrogen; Invitrogen requires purchasing of Gateway Clonase for carrying out the Gateway recombinational cloning reaction http://www.invitrogen.com Please note that the full plasmid sequence is provided as a reference only, and may not match the exact sequence of the plasmid.
How to cite: pAG416GAL-ccdB-EGFP was a gift from Susan Lindquist (Addgene plasmid # 14195 ; http://n2t.net/addgene:14195 ; RRID:Addgene_14195)
