>Addgene plasmid #14195 | pAG416GAL-ccdB-EGFP | addgene partial sequence | sequence record 20550 | 14195 with pRS_marker
TTCATTCATCATTTTTTTTTTATTCTTTTTTTTGATTTCGGTTTCCTTGAAATTTTTTTGATTCGGTAAT
CTCCGAACAGAAGGAAGAACGAAGGAAGGAGCACAGACTTAGATTGGTATATATACGCATATGTAGTGTT
GAAGAAACATGAAATTGCCCAGTATTCTTAACCCAACTGCACAGAACAAAAACCTGCAGGAAACGAAGAT
AAATCATGTCGAAAGCTACATATAAGGAACGTGCTGCTACTCATCCTAGTCCTGTTGCTGCCAAGCTATT
TAATATCATGCACGAAAAGCAAACAAACTTGTGTGCTTCATTGGATGTTCGTACCACCAAGGAATTACTG
GAGTTAGTTGAAGCATTAGGTCCCAAAATTTGTTTACTAAAAACACATGTGGATATCTTGACTGATTTTT
CCATGGAGGGCACAGTTAAGCCGCTAAAGGCATTATCCGCCAAGTACAATTTTTTACTCTTCGAAGACAG
AAAATTTGCTGACATTGGTAATACAGTCAAATTGCAGTACTCTGCGGGTGTATACAGAATAGCAGAATGG
GCAGACATTACGAATGCACACGGTGTGGTGGGCCCAGGTATTGTTAGCGGTTTGAAGCAGGCGGCAGAAG
AAGTAACAAAGGAACCTAGAGGCCTTTTGATGTTAGCAGAATTGTCATGCAAGGGCTCCCTATCTACTGG
AGAATATACTAAGGGTACTGTTGACATTGCGA
