>Addgene plasmid #14195 | pAG416GAL-ccdB-EGFP | addgene partial sequence | sequence record 20551 | 14195 with GW5
AAGCCTGGGGGTGCCTAATGCGGCCGCCATAGTGACTGGATATGTTGTGTTTTACAGTATTATGTAGTCT
GTTTTTTATGCAAAATCTAATTTAATATATTGATATTTATATCATTTTACGTTTCTCGTTCAGCTTTTTT
GTACAAACTTGTGATGGGGGATCCACTAGTTCTAGAATCCGGGGTTTTTTCTCCTTGACGTTAAAGTATA
GAGGTATATTAACAATTTTTTGTTGATACTTTTATTACATTTGAATAAGAAGTAATACAAACCGAAAATG
TTGAAAGTATTAGTTAAAGTGGTTATGCAGTTTTTGCATTTATATATCTGTTAATAGATCAAAAATCATC
GCTTCGCTGATTAATTACCCCAGAAATAAGGCTAAAAAACTAATCGCATTATCATCCTATGGTTGTTAAT
TTGATTCGTTCATTTGAAGGTTTGTGGGGCCAGGTTACTGCCAATTTTTCCTCTTCATAACCATAAAAGC
TAGTATTGTAGAATCTTTATTGTTCGGAGCAGTGCGGCGCGAGGCACATCTGCGTTTCAGGAACGCGACC
GGTGAAGACGAGGACGCACGGAGGAGAGTCTTCCTTCGGAGGGCTGTCACCCGCTCGGCGGCTTCTAATC
CGTACTAGAGCTCCAGCTTTTGTTCCCTTTAGTGAGGGTTAATTGCGCGC
