>Addgene plasmid #14195 | pAG416GAL-ccdB-EGFP | addgene partial sequence | sequence record 20552 | 14195 with GW3
CGGGGAAGAAGTGGCTGATCTCAGCCACCGCGAAAATGACATCAAAAACGCCATTAACCTGATGTTCTGG
GGAATATAAATGTCAGGCTCCCTTATACACAGCCAGTCTGCAGGTCGACCATAGTGACTGGATATGTTGT
GTTTTACAGTATTATGTAGTCTGTTTTTTATGCAAAATCTAATTTAATATATTGATATTTATATCATTTT
ACGTTTCTCGTTCAGCTTTCTTGTACAAAGTGGTGATGGGCTGCAGGAATTCGATATCAAGCTTAATGGT
GAGCAAGGGCGAGGAGCTGTTCACCGGGGTGGTGCCCATCCTGGTCGAGCTGGACGGCGACGTAAACGGC
CACAAGTTCAGCGTGTCCGGCGAGGGCGAGGGCGATGCCACCTACGGCAAGCTGACCCTGAAGTTCATCT
GCACCACCGGCAAGCTGCCCGTGCCCTGGCCCACCCTCGTGACCACCCTGACCTACGGCGTGCAGTGCTT
CAGCCGCTACCCCGACCACATGAAGCAGCACGACTTCTTCAAGTCCGCCATGCCCGAAGGCTACGTCCAG
GAGCGCACCATCTTCTTCAAGGACGACGGCAACTACAAGACCCGCGCCGAGGTGAAGTTCGAGGGCGACA
CCCTGGTGAACCGCATCGAGCTGAAGGGCATCGACTTCAAGGAGGACGGCAACATCCTGGGGCACAAGCT
GGAGTACAACTACAACAGCCACAACGTCTATATCATGGCCG
